>Addgene plasmid #180806 | pET28-His10-BTLAicd (AA190-289, Y243F, Y257F, Y282F)-TwinStrep | addgene full sequence | sequence record 356797 | Addgene NGS Result
GGCCTCTAAACGGGTCTTGAGGGGTTTTTTGCTGAAAGGAGGAACTATATCCGGATTGGCGAATGGG
[124 nt withheld, positions 68-191]
C
[91 nt withheld, positions 193-283]
A
[49 nt withheld, positions 285-333]
CCTTTGACGTTGGAGTCCACGTTCTTT
[37 nt withheld, positions 361-397]
ACCCTATCTCGGTCTATTCTTTTGATTTATAAGGGATTTTGCCGATTTCGGCCTATTGGTTAAAAAATGA
GCTGATTTAACAAAAATTTAACGCGAATTTTAACAAAATATTAACGCTTACAATTTAGGTGGCACTTTTC
GGGGAAATGTGCGCGGAACCCCTATTTGTTTATTTTTCTAAATACATTCAAATATGTATCCGCTCATGAA
TTAATTCTTAGAAAAACTCATCGAGCATCAAATGAAACTGCAATTTATTCATATCAGGATTATCAATACC
ATATTTTTGAAAAAGCCGTTTCTGTAATGAAGGAGAAAACTCACCGAGGCAGTTCCATAGGATGGCAAGA
TCCTGGTATCGGTCTGCGATTCCGACTCGTCCAACATCAATACAACCTATTAATTTCCCCTCGTCAAAAA
TAAGGTTATCAAGTGAGAAATCACCATGAGTGACGACTGAATCCGGTGAGAATGGCAAAAGTTTATGCAT
TTCTTTCCAGACTTGTTCAACAGGCCAGCCATTACGCTCGTCATCAAAATCACTCGCATCAACCAAACCG
TTATTCATTCGTGATTGCGCCTGAGCGAGACGAAATACGCGATCGCTGTTAAAAGGACAATTACAAACAG
GAATCGAATGCAACCGGCGCAGGAACACTGCCAGCGCATCAACAATATTTTCACCTGAATCAGGATATTC
TTCTAATACCTGGAATGCTGTTTTCCCGGGGATCGCAGTGGTGAGTAACCATGCATCATCAGGAGTACGG
ATAAAATGCTTGATGGTCGGAAGAGGCATAAATTCCGTCAGCCAGTTTAGTCTGACCATCTCATCTGTAA
CATCATTGGCAACGCTACCTTTGCCATGTTTCAGAAACAACTCTGGCGCATCGGGCTTCCCATACAATCG
ATAGATTGTCGCACCTGATTGCCCGACATTATCGCGAGCCCATTTATACCCATATAAATCAGCATCCATG
TTGGAATTTAATCGCGGCCTAGAGCAAGACGTTTCCCGTTGAATATGGCTCATAACACCCCTTGTATTAC
TGTTTATGTAAGCAGACAGTTTTATTGTTCATGACCAAAATCCCTTAACGTGAGTTTTCGTTCCACTGAG
CGTCAGACCCCGTAGAAAAGATCAAAGGATCTTCTTGAGATCCTTTTTTTCTGCGCGTAATCTGCTGCTT
GCAAACAAAAAAACCACCGCTACCAGCGGTGGTTTGTTTGCCGGATCAAGAGCTACCAACTCTTTTTCCG
AAGGTAACTGGCTTCAGCAGAGCGCAGATACCAAATACTGTCCTTCTAGTGTAGCCGTAGTTAGGCCACC
ACTTCAAGAACTCTGTAGCACCGCCTACATACCTCGCTCTGCTAATCCTGTTACCAGTGGCTGCTGCCAG
TGGCGATAAGTCGTGTCTTACCGGGTTGGACTCAAGACGATAGTTACCGGATAAGGCGCAGCGGTCGGGC
TGAACGGGGGGTTCGTGCACACAGCCCAGCTTGGAGCGAACGACCTACACCGAACTGAGATACCTACAGC
GTGAGCTATGAGAAAGCGCCACGCTTCCCGAAGGGAGAAAGGCGGACAGGTATCCGGTAAGCGGCAGGGT
CGGAACAGGAGAGCGCACGAGGGAGCTTCCAGGGGGAAACGCCTGGTATCTTTATAGTCCTGTCGGGTTT
CGCCACCTCTGACTTGAGCGTCGATTTTTGTGATGCTCGTCAGGGGGGCGGAGCCTATGGAAAAACGCCA
GCAACGCGGCCTTTTTACGGTTCCTGGCCTTTTGCTGGCCTTTTGCTCACATGTTCTTTCCTGCGTTATC
CCCTGATTCTGTGGATAACCGTATTACCGCCTTTGAGTGAGCTGATACCGCTCGCCGCAGCCGAACGACC
GAGCGCAGCGAGTCAGTGAGCGAGGAAGCGGAAGAGCGCCTGATGCGGTATTTTCTCCTTACGCATCTGT
GCGGTATTTCACACCGCAATGGTGCACTCTCAGTACAATCTGCTCTGATGCCGCATAGTTAAGCCAGTAT
ACACTCCGCTATCGCTACGTGACTGGGTCATGGCTGCGCCCCGACACCCGCCAACACCCGCTGACGCGCC
CTGACGGGCTTGTCTGCTCCCGGCATCCGCTTACAGACAAGCTGTGACCGTCTCCGGGAGCTGCATGTGT
CAGAGGTTTTCACCGTCATCACCGAAACGCGCGAGGCAGCTGCGGTAAAGCTCATCAGCGTGGTCGTGAA
GCGATTCACAGATGTCTGCCTGTTCATCCGCGTCCAGCTCGTTGAGTTTCTCCAGAAGCGTTAATGTCTG
GCTTCTGATAAAGCGGGCCATGTTAAGGGCGGTTTTTTCCTGTTTGGTCACTGATGCCTCCGTGTAAGGG
GGATTTCTGTTCATGGGGGTAATGATACCGATGAAACGAGAGAGGATGCTCACGATACGGGTTACTGATG
ATGAACATGCCCGGTTACTGGAACGTTGTGAGGGTAAACAACTGGCGGTATGGATGCGGCGGGACCAGAG
AAAAATCACTCAGGGTCAATGCCAGCGCTTCGTTAATACAGATGTAGGTGTTCCACAGGGTAGCCAGCAG
CATCCTGCGATGCAGATCCGGAACATAATGGTGCAGGGCGCTGACTTCCGCGTTTCCAGACTTTACGAAA
CACGGAAACCGAAGACCATTCATGTTGTTGCTCAGGTCGCAGACGTTTTGCAGCAGCAGTCGCTTCACGT
TCGCTCGCGTATCGGTGATTCATTCTGCTAACCAGTAAGGCAACCCCGCCAGCCTAGCCGGGTCCTCAAC
GACAGGAGCACGATCATGCGCACCCGTGGGGCCGCCATGCCGGCGATAATGGCCTGCTTCTCGCCGAAAC
GTTTGGTGGCGGGACCAGTGACGAAGGCTTGAGCGAGGGCGTGCAAGATTCCGAATACCGCAAGCGACAG
GCCGATCATCGTCGCGCTCCAGCGAAAGCGGTCCTCGCCGAAAATGACCCAGAGCGCTGCCGGCACCTGT
CCTACGAGTTGCATGATAAAGAAGACAGTCATAAGTGCGGCGACGATAGTCATGCCCCGCGCCCACCGGA
AGGAGCTGACTGGGTTGAAGGCTCTCAAGGGCATCGGTCGAGATCCCGGTGCCTAATGAGTGAGCTAACT
TACATTAATTGCGTTGCGCTCACTGCCCGCTTTCCAGTCGGGAAACCTGTCGTGCCAGCTGCATTAATGA
ATCGGCCAACGCGCGGGGAGAGGCGGTTTGCGTATTGGGCGCCAGGGTGGTTTTTCTTTTCACCAGTGAG
ACGGGCAACAGCTGATTGCCCTTCACCGCCTGGCCCTGAGAGAGTTGCAGCAAGCGGTCCACGCTGGTTT
GCCCCAGCAGGCGAAAATCCTGTTTGATGGTGGTTAACGGCGGGATATAACATGAGCTGTCTTCGGTATC
GTCGTATCCCACTACCGAGATATCCGCACCAACGCGCAGCCCGGACTCGGTAATGGCGCGCATTGCGCCC
AGCGCCATCTGATCGTTGGCAACCAGCATCGCAGTGGGAACGATGCCCTCATTCAGCATTTGCATGGTTT
GTTGAAAACCGGACATGGCACTCCAGTCGCCTTCCCGTTCCGCTATCGGCTGAATTTGATTGCGAGTGAG
ATATTTATGCCAGCCAGCCAGACGCAGACGCGCCGAGACAGAACTTAATGGGCCCGCTAACAGCGCGATT
TGCTGGTGACCCAATGCGACCAGATGCTCCACGCCCAGTCGCGTACCGTCTTCATGGGAGAAAATAATAC
TGTTGATGGGTGTCTGGTCAGAGACATCAAGAAATAACGCCGGAACATTAGTGCAGGCAGCTTCCACAGC
AATGGCATCCTGGTCATCCAGCGGATAGTTAATGATCAGCCCACTGACGCGTTGCGCGAGAAGATTGTGC
ACCGCCGCTTTACAGGCTTCGACGCCGCTTCGTTCTACCATCGACACCACCACGCTGGCACCCAGTTGAT
CGGCGCGAGATTTAATCGCCGCGACAATTTGCGACGGCGCGTGCAGGGCCAGACTGGAGGTGGCAACGCC
AATCAGCAACGACTGTTTGCCCGCCAGTTGTTGTGCCACGCGGTTGGGAATGTAATTCAGCTCCGCCATC
GCCGCTTCCACTTTTTCCCGCGTTTTCGCAGAAACGTGGCTGGCCTGGTTCACCACGCGGGAAACGGTCT
GATAAGAGACACCGGCATACTCTGCGACATCGTATAACGTTACTGGTTTCACATTCACCACCCTGAATTG
ACTCTCTTCCGGGCGCTATCATGCCATACCGCGAAAGGTTTTGCGCCATTCGATGGTGTCCGGGATCTCG
ACGCTCTCCCTTATGCGACTCCTGCATTAGGAAGCAGCCCAGTAGTAGGTTGAGGCCGTTGAGCACCGCC
GCCGCAAGGAATGGTGCATGCAAGGAGATGGCGCCCAACAGTCCCCCGGCCACGGGGCCTGCCACCATAC
CCACGCCGAAACAAGCGCTCATGAGCCCGAAGTGGCGAGCCCGATCTTCCCCATCGGTGATGTCGGCGAT
ATAGGCGCCAGCAACCGCACCTGTGGCGCCGGTGATGCCGGCCACGATGCGTCCGGCGTAGAGGATCGAG
ATCTCGATCCCGCGAAATTAATACGACTCACTATAGGGGAATTGTGAGCGGATAACAATTCCCCTCTAGA
AATAATTTTGTTTAACTTTAAGAAGGAGATATACCATGGGCAGCAGCCATCATCATCATCATCATCATCA
CCATCACAGCAGCGGCCTGGTGCCGCGCGGCAGCCATATGGCTAGCATGACTGGTGGACAGCAAATGGGT
CGCGGAGACACAGCAGGAAGGGAAATTAACCTGGTTGATGCTCACCTTAAGAGTGAGCAAACAGAAGCAA
GCACCAGGCAAAATTCCCAAGTACTGCTATCAGAAACTGGAATTTATGATAATGACCCTGACCTTTGTTT
CAGGATGCAGGAAGGGTCTGAAGTTTTTTCTAATCCATGCCTGGAAGAAAACAAACCAGGCATTGTTTTT
GCTTCCCTGAACCATTCTGTCATTGGACTGAACTCAAGACTGGCAAGAAATGTAAAAGAAGCACCAACAG
AATTTGCATCCATATGTGTGAGGAGTGGATCCTGGAGCCACCCGCAGTTCGAGAAAGGTGGAGGTTCCGG
AGGTGGATCGGGAGGTGGATCGTGGAGCCACCCGCAGTTCGAAAAATAATTCGAGCTCCGTCGACAAGCT
TGCGGCCGCACTCGAGCACCACCACCACCACCACTGAGATCCGGCTGCTAACAAAGCCCGAAAGGAAGCT
GAGTTGGCTGCTGCCACCGCTGAGCAATAACTAGCATAACCCCTTGG
Features (pLannotate 1.2.2; 24 found; start..end, strand, type, name):
     68..496     +  rep_origin     f1 ori (sequence partly withheld): f1 bacteriophage origin of replication; arrow indicates direction of (+) strand synthesis
    549..606     +  promoter       AmpR promoter (fragment): bla
    615..1430    -  CDS            KanR: aminoglycoside phosphotransferase; aph(3')-Ia; confers resistance to kanamycin in bacteria or G418 (Geneticin®) in eukaryotes
   1552..2140    +  rep_origin     ori: high-copy-number ColE1/pMB1/pBR322/pUC origin of replication
   2326..2465    -  misc_feature   bom: basis of mobility region from pBR322
   2567..2758    -  CDS            rop: Rop protein, which maintains plasmids at low copy number; rop
   2775..3155    +  CDS            YPB1_ECOLX: Protein predicted: Swiss-Prot protein existence level 4. From Escherichia coli.
   3227..3518    -  CDS            TcR (fragment): tetracycline efflux protein; tet; confers resistance to tetracycline
   3533..3554    -  protein_bind   CAP binding site: CAP binding activates transcription in the presence of cAMP. E. coli catabolite activator protein
   3567..4649    -  CDS            lacI: lac repressor; lacI; The lac repressor binds to the lac operator to inhibit transcription in E. coli. This inhibition can be relieved by adding lactose or isopropyl-β-D-thiogalactopyranoside (IPTG).
   4650..4727    -  promoter       lacI promoter: lacI
   4735..5014    -  CDS            TcR (fragment): tetracycline efflux protein; tet; confers resistance to tetracycline
   5036..5054    +  promoter       T7 promoter: promoter for bacteriophage T7 RNA polymerase
   5055..5079    +  protein_bind   lac operator: The lac repressor binds to the lac operator to inhibit transcription in E. coli. This inhibition can be relieved by adding lactose or isopropyl-β-D-thiogalactopyranoside (IPTG). lac repressor encoded by lacI
   5094..5116    +  RBS            RBS: efficient ribosome binding site from bacteriophage T7 gene 10 (Olins and Rangwala, 1989)
   5135..5152    +  CDS            capTEV™ (fragment): composite tag for in vivo biotinylation, TEV protease cleavage, and 6xHis tagging
   5174..5191    +  CDS            thrombin site: thrombin recognition and cleavage site
   5195..5227    +  CDS            T7 tag (gene 10 leader): leader peptide from bacteriophage T7 gene 10 promotes efficient translation in E. coli
   5213..5533    +  CDS            BTLA (fragment): BTLA_HUMAN - Experimental evidence at protein level: Swiss-Prot protein existence level 1. Inhibitory receptor on lymphocytes that negatively regulates antigen receptor signaling via PTPN6/SHP-1 and PTPN11/SHP-2 (PubMed:12796776, PubMed:14652006, PubMed:15568026, PubMed:18193050). May interact in cis (on the same cell) or in trans (on other cells) with TNFRSF14 (PubMed:19915044). In cis interactions, appears to play an immune regulatory role inhibiting in trans interactions in naive T cells to maintain a resting state. In trans interactions, can predominate during adaptive immune response to p
   5540..5559    +  CDS            Strep-Tag II (fragment): peptide that binds Strep-Tactin®, an engineered form of streptavidin
   5600..5622    +  CDS            Strep-Tag II (fragment): peptide that binds Strep-Tactin®, an engineered form of streptavidin
   5664..5681    +  CDS            9xHis (fragment): 9xHis affinity tag
   5691..5740    +  CDS            SET1 (fragment): solubility-enhancement tag derived from T7 phage gene 10B
   5748..31      +  terminator     T7 terminator (across the origin): transcription terminator for bacteriophage T7 RNA polymerase
