[The description below was written by a language model from this plasmid's Addgene catalogue record and pLannotate feature annotations shown in this document.]
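Description:
pET28-His10-BTLAicd (AA190-289, Y243F, Y257F, Y282F)-TwinStrep is a 5,764 nt bacterial expression plasmid built on the pET28a backbone for producing a mutant form of the cytoplasmic tail of human BTLA (CD272), an inhibitory lymphocyte receptor that signals through the phosphatases SHP-1 and SHP-2. It is maintained in E. coli through a ColE1/pBR322-type origin accompanied by the bom region and the rop gene, which together keep the copy number low, and it is selected with kanamycin via the aph(3')-Ia gene. An f1 origin is also present. Short tetracycline-resistance and other fragments in the annotation are backbone remnants rather than functional markers.

The expression cassette follows the standard pET layout: a T7 promoter with an adjacent lac operator, the T7 gene 10 ribosome binding site, and a T7 terminator, with a plasmid-borne lacI gene supplying repressor so that transcription depends on T7 RNA polymerase and is inducible with IPTG. The open reading frame begins with an N-terminal polyhistidine tag (ten histidines according to the catalogue entry, detected only as a short His-containing fragment by the annotation), followed by a thrombin cleavage site and part of the T7 tag leader. Next come BTLA residues 190–289 and a C-terminal TwinStrep tag, seen as two Strep-Tag II motifs. A vector-derived His sequence is annotated downstream, but the record does not show whether it is translated. Three tyrosines (Y243, Y257, Y282) are replaced by phenylalanine, preventing phosphorylation at those positions. The two affinity tags allow purification from both ends. The associated study compares PD-1 and BTLA signalling through SHP1 and SHP2, which suggests use in dissecting the contribution of individual tyrosine motifs to effector recruitment.
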