Addgene plasmid #180806: pET28-His10-BTLAicd (AA190-289, Y243F, Y257F, Y282F)-TwinStrep
Purpose: Expression of 10*His tagged human BTLA intracellular domain (AA190-289, Y243F, Y257F, Y282F)-TwinStrep
Depositing lab: Enfu Hui. Depositing organization: University of California, San Diego (UCSD). Publication: PD-1 and BTLA regulate T cell signaling differentially and only partially through SHP1 and SHP2. Xu X, Hou B, Fulzele A, Masubuchi T, Zhao Y, Wu Z, Hu Y, Jiang Y, Ma Y, Wang H, Bennett EJ, Fu G, Hui E. J Cell Biol. 2020 Jun 1;219(6). pii: 151801. doi: 10.1083/jcb.201905085. PubMed 32437509.
Backbone
  Vector backbone: pET28a
  Vector type: Bacterial Expression
Growth in bacteria
  Bacterial resistance: Kanamycin, 50 μg/mL
  Growth temperature: 37°C
  Growth strain: DH5alpha
  Copy number: Low Copy
Gene/Insert
  Gene/Insert name: BTLAint (AA190-289, Y243F, Y257F, Y282F)-TwinStrep
  Species: H. sapiens (human)
  Mutation: BTLA (Y243F, Y257F, Y282F)
  Entrez Gene: BTLA (a.k.a. BTLA1, CD272)
  Promoter: T7
  Cloning method: Ligation Independent Cloning
  Sequencing primers: 5′ taatacgactcactataggg; 3′ gctagttattgctcagcgg
Terms and licenses: Academic/Nonprofit Terms; Industry Terms: Not Available to Industry
How to cite: pET28-His10-BTLAicd (AA190-289, Y243F, Y257F, Y282F)-TwinStrep was a gift from Enfu Hui (Addgene plasmid # 180806 ; http://n2t.net/addgene:180806 ; RRID:Addgene_180806)
